>Addgene plasmid #243671 | 6xHis-FUS-LCdel | addgene full sequence | sequence record 488765 | Addgene NGS Result
GTTATTCATTCGTGATTGCGCCTGAGCGAGGCGAAATACGCGATCGCTGTTAAAAGGACAATTACAAACA
GGAATCGAGTGCAACCGGCGCAGGAACACTGCCAGCGCATCAACAATATTTTCACCTGAATCAGGATATT
CTTCTAATACCTGGAACGCTGTTTTTCCGGGGATCGCAGTGGTGAGTAACCATGCATCATCAGGAGTACG
GATAAAATGCTTGATGGTCGGAAGTGGCATAAATTCCGTCAGCCAGTTTAGTCTGACCATCTCATCTGTA
ACATCATTGGCAACGCTACCTTTGCCATGTTTCAGAAACAACTCTGGCGCATCGGGCTTCCCATACAAGC
GATAGATTGTCGCACCTGATTGCCCGACATTATCGCGAGCCCATTTATACCCATATAAATCAGCATCCAT
GTTGGAATTTAATCGCGGCCTCGACGTTTCCCGTTGAATATGGCTCATATTCTTCCTTTTTCAATATTAT
TGAAGCATTTATCAGGGTTATTGTCTCATGAGCGGATACATATTTGAATGTATTTAGAAAAATAAACAAA
TAGGGGTCAGTGTTACAACCAATTAACCAATTCTGAACATTATCGCGAGCCCATTTATACCTGAATATGG
CTCATAACACCCCTTGTTTGCCTGGCGGCAGTAGCGCGGTGGTCCCACCTGACCCCATGCCGAACTCAGA
AGTGAAACGCCGTAGCGCCGATGGTAGTGTGGGGACTCCCCATGCGAGAGTAGGGAACTGCCAGGCATCA
AATAAAACGAAAGGCTCAGTCGAAAGACTGGGCCTTTCGCCCGGGCTAATTAGGGGGTGTCGCCCTTAGG
TACGAACTCGATTGACGCGTCTCAGGGGCAAAAAACCCCTCAAGACCCGTTTAGAGGCCCCAAGGGGTTA
TGCTAGGGGGCTCGAGTCAATACGGCCTCTCCCTGCGATCCTGTCTGTGCTCACCCCTGGAATCCATCTT
GCCAGGGCCAAAGCCACCTCTGTCCCCACCACCCCGGCCCCCTCGGAAGCCTCCACGGTCCCCGCCGCGG
CCCCGGTAGCCGCCTCGATCATAGCCTCCTCTGCCACCACGACGATCATCCCCGTAGTTACCCCCCATGT
GAGAGCCACCTGGTCCCCCTCCTGGGCCATCTGGTTTAGGGGCCTTACACTGGTTGCATTCATTCCTCCA
AGAGAAGTTCATATTCTCACAGGTGGGATTAGGACACTTCCAGTCACCAGCTCGCTGCTGTCCTCCACCG
CCACCACCTCCACTGGGAAATCCTCCTCGGCCACCACCACCACTGCCACCACCTCCATAGCCTCCACGGC
CCATGGGTCCTCCTCGCCCTCGGCCTCCACGACCATTGCCACCACCCCGATTAAAGTCTGCCCGGCGAGT
AGCAAATGAGACCTTGATAGGATTTCCGGAGAATTCTTTACCATCAAACCAGTCAATAGCTGCTTTAGCT
GAAGGTGGGTCATCAAAAGAGACCGTTGCCTCTCCCTTCAGCTTGCCAGTTTCCCTGTCTGTGTACAAAT
TAATCATGGGCTGTCCCGTTTTCTTGTTTGTCTTAATAATACCAATCTGCTTGAAGTAATCAGCCACAGA
CTCAATTGTAACATTCTCACCCAGGCCTTGCACAAAGATGGTGTTGTTGTCTGAATTATCCTGTTCGGAG
TCATGACGTGATCCTTGGTCCCGAGGGCCACCAAATTTATTGAAGCCACCACGGTCACTTCCGCCCATGC
CACCTCTGCCTCCACGGCCACCTCCACGACCTCTGGGTTCATAGCCACCACTGCTGCGGTTGTAACCACC
ACCGCCGCCGCCGCCGCCGCCACCACTGCCACCCCTGCCGCGGCCTCCACGGTCCTGCTGTCCATAGCCA
CCGCTGCCACCTCCACCACTCTGGTCTTGATTGCCATAACCGCCACCACTGCCACCACCACTACTCATGG
AGGATTGATCTTGGCCATAGTTACCTCCACCTCCACCTCCACCTCCACCACCACTGCTCATATGGCCTTG
AAAGTATAAGTTCTCATGATGATGGTGGTGATGAATCTTGTCGCTACCCATGGTATATCTCCTTCAAAAG
TTAAACAAAATTATTTCTAGAGGGGAATTGTTATCCGCTCACAATTCCCCTATAGTGAGTCGTATTAATT
TCGCGGAAGGGCGACACAAAATTTATTCTAAATGCATAATAAATACTGATAACATCTTATAGTTTGTATT
ATATTTTGTATTATCGTTGACATGTATAATTTTGATATCAAAAACTGATTTTCCCTTTATTATTTTCGAG
ATTTATTTTCTTAATTCTCTTTAACAAACTAGAAATATTGTATATACAAAAAATCATAAATAATAGATGA
ATAGTTTAATTATAGGTGTTCATCAATCGAAAAAGCAACGTATCTTATTTAAAGTGCGTTGCTTTTTTCT
CATTTATAAGGTTAAATAATTCTCATATATCAAGCAAAGTGACAGGCGCCCTTAAATATTCTGACAAATG
CTCTTTCCCTAAACTCCCCCCATAAAAAAACCCGCCGAAGCGGGTTTTTACGTTATTTGCGGATTAACGA
TTACTCGTTATCAGAACCGCCCAGGGGGCCCGAGCTTAAGACTGGCCGTCGTTTTACAACACAGAAAGAG
TTTGTAGAAACGCAAAAAGGCCATCCGTCAGGGGCCTTCTGCTTAGTTTGATGCCTGGCAGTTCCCTACT
CTCGCCTTCCGCTTCCTCGCTCACTGACTCGCTGCGCTCGGTCGTTCGGCTGCGGCGAGCGGTATCAGCT
CACTCAAAGGCGGTAATACGGTTATCCACAGAATCAGGGGATAACGCAGGAAAGAACATGTGAGCAAAAG
GCCAGCAAAAGGCCAGGAACCGTAAAAAGGCCGCGTTGCTGGCGTTTTTCCATAGGCTCCGCCCCCCTGA
CGAGCATCACAAAAATCGACGCTCAAGTCAGAGGTGGCGAAACCCGACAGGACTATAAAGATACCAGGCG
TTTCCCCCTGGAAGCTCCCTCGTGCGCTCTCCTGTTCCGACCCTGCCGCTTACCGGATACCTGTCCGCCT
TTCTCCCTTCGGGAAGCGTGGCGCTTTCTCATAGCTCACGCTGTAGGTATCTCAGTTCGGTGTAGGTCGT
TCGCTCCAAGCTGGGCTGTGTGCACGAACCCCCCGTTCAGCCCGACCGCTGCGCCTTATCCGGTAACTAT
CGTCTTGAGTCCAACCCGGTAAGACACGACTTATCGCCACTGGCAGCAGCCACTGGTAACAGGATTAGCA
GAGCGAGGTATGTAGGCGGTGCTACAGAGTTCTTGAAGTGGTGGGCTAACTACGGCTACACTAGAAGAAC
AGTATTTGGTATCTGCGCTCTGCTGAAGCCAGTTACCTTCGGAAAAAGAGTTGGTAGCTCTTGATCCGGC
AAACAAACCACCGCTGGTAGCGGTGGTTTTTTTGTTTGCAAGCAGCAGATTACGCGCAGAAAAAAAGGAT
CTCAAGAAGATCCTTTGATCTTTTCTACGGGGTCTGACGCTCAGTGGAACGACGCGCGCGTAACTCACGT
TAAGGGATTTTGGTCATGAGTCACTGCCCGCTTTCCAGTCGGGAAACCTGTCGTGCCAGCTGCATTAATG
AATCGGCCAACGCGCGGGGAGAGGCGGTTTGCGTATTGGGCGCCAGGGTGGTTTTTCTTTTCACCAGTGA
GACTGGCAACAGCTGATTGCCCTTCACCGCCTGGCCCTGAGAGAGTTGCAGCAAGCGGTCCACGCTGGTT
TGCCCCAGCAGGCGAAAATCCTGTTTGATGGTGGTTAACGGCGGGATATAACATGAGCTATCTTCGGTAT
CGTCGTATCCCACTACCGAGATATCCGCACCAACGCGCAGCCCGGACTCGGTAATGGCGCGCATTGCGCC
CAGCGCCATCTGATCGTTGGCAACCAGCATCGCAGTGGGAACGATGCCCTCATTCAGCATTTGCATGGTT
TGTTGAAAACCGGACATGGCACTCCAGTCGCCTTCCCGTTCCGCTATCGGCTGAATTTGATTGCGAGTGA
GATATTTATGCCAGCCAGCCAGACGCAGACGCGCCGAGACAGAACTTAATGGGCCCGCTAACAGCGCGAT
TTGCTGGTGACCCAATGCGACCAGATGCTCCACGCCCAGTCGCGTACCGTCCTCATGGGAGAAAATAATA
CTGTTGATGGGTGTCTGGTCAGAGACATCAAGAAATAACGCCGGAACATTAGTGCAGGCAGCTTCCACAG
CAATGGCATCCTGGTCATCCAGCGGATAGTTAATGATCAGCCCACTGACGCGTTGCGCGAGAAGATTGTG
CACCGCCGCTTTACAGGCTTCGACGCCGCTTCGTTCTACCATCGACACCACCACGCTGGCACCCAGTTGA
TCGGCGCGAGATTTAATCGCCGCGACAATTTGCGACGGCGCGTGCAGGGCCAGACTGGAGGTGGCAACGC
CAATCAGCAACGACTGTTTGCCCGCCAGTTGTTGTGCCACGCGGTTGGGAATGTAATTCAGCTCCGCCAT
CGCCGCTTCCACTTTTTCCCGCGTTTTCGCAGAAACGTGGCTGGCCTGGTTCACCACGCGGGAAACGGTC
TGATAAGAGACACCGGCATACTCTGCGACATCGTATAACGTTACTGGTTTCATATTCACCACCCTGAATT
GACTCTCTTCCGGGCGCTATCATGCCATACCGCGAAAGGTTTTGCGCCATTCGATGGCGCGCCGCTTAGA
AAAACTCATCGAGCATCAAATGAAATTGCAATTTATTCATATCAGGATTATCAATACCATATTTTTGAAA
AAGCCGTTTCTGTAATGAAGGAGAAAACTCACCGAGGCAGTTCCATAGGATGGCAAGATCCTGGTATCGG
TCTGCGATTCCGACTCGTCCAACATCAATACAACCTATTAATTTCCCCTCGTCAAAAATAAGGTTATCAA
GTGAGAAATCACCATGAGTGACGACTGAATCCGGTGAGAATGGCAAAAGTTTATGCATTTCTTTCCAGAC
TTGTTCAACAGGCCAGCCATTACGCTCGTCATCAAAATCACTCGCATCAACCAAACC
Features (pLannotate 1.2.2; 14 found; start..end, strand, type, name):
    471..567     -  promoter       AmpR promoter (fragment): bla
    597..621     -  CDS            KanR (fragment): aminoglycoside phosphotransferase; aph(3')-Ia; confers resistance to kanamycin in bacteria or G418 (Geneticin®) in eukaryotes
    650..765     +  ncRNA          5S rRNA: Accession: RF00001 - 5S ribosomal RNA
    769..809     +  terminator     rrnB T1 terminator (fragment): transcription terminator T1 from the E. coli rrnB gene
    869..916     -  terminator     T7 terminator: transcription terminator for bacteriophage T7 RNA polymerase
    930..1982    -  CDS            FUS (fragment): FUS_HUMAN - Also known as TLS. Experimental evidence at protein level: Swiss-Prot protein existence level 1. DNA/RNA-binding protein that plays a role in various cellular processes such as transcription regulation, RNA splicing, RNA transport, DNA repair and damage response (PubMed:27731383). Binds to nascent pre-mRNAs and acts as a molecular mediator between RNA polymerase II and U1 small nuclear ribonucleoprotein thereby coupling transcription and splicing (PubMed:26124092). Binds also its own pre- mRNA and autoregulates its expression; this autoregulation mechanism is mediated by non-sense-
   2124..2148    -  protein_bind   lac operator: The lac repressor binds to the lac operator to inhibit transcription in E. coli. This inhibition can be relieved by adding lactose or isopropyl-β-D-thiogalactopyranoside (IPTG). lac repressor encoded by lacI
   2149..2167    -  promoter       T7 promoter: promoter for bacteriophage T7 RNA polymerase
   2631..2650    +  CDS            lacZα (fragment): LacZα fragment of β-galactosidase; lacZ fragment
   2675..2692    -  terminator     rrnB T2 terminator (fragment): transcription terminator T2 from the E. coli rrnB gene
   2917..3505    -  rep_origin     ori: high-copy-number ColE1/pMB1/pBR322/pUC origin of replication
   3594..4673    -  CDS            lacI: LACI_ECOLI - Experimental evidence at protein level: Swiss-Prot protein existence level 1. Repressor of the lactose operon. Binds allolactose as an inducer. From Escherichia coli (strain K12).
   4674..4747    -  promoter       lacI promoter (fragment): lacI
   4756..468     -  CDS            KanR (across the origin): aminoglycoside phosphotransferase; aph(3')-Ia; confers resistance to kanamycin in bacteria or G418 (Geneticin®) in eukaryotes
