[The description below was written by a language model from this plasmid's Addgene catalogue record and pLannotate feature annotations shown in this document.]
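Description:
6xHis-FUS-LCdel is a bacterial expression plasmid built on the pJ411 backbone for producing a truncated form of the human RNA-binding protein FUS in E. coli. The catalogue lists the vector type as "Mammalian Expression", but this conflicts with both the stated purpose (expression in bacteria) and the annotated features, which show only prokaryotic regulatory elements and no mammalian promoter or polyadenylation signal. The sequenced plasmid is about 5.1 kb. It replicates from a high-copy ColE1/pUC-type origin and is selected with kanamycin through an aph(3')-Ia aminoglycoside phosphotransferase gene that spans the numbering origin of the record.

The insert is FUS lacking its low-complexity (LC) domain. It is annotated as a roughly 1.05 kb fragment of the FUS coding sequence, consistent with a deletion. According to the catalogue, a 6xHis tag supplied by the backbone is fused at the N terminus for metal-affinity purification. The tag is not annotated separately, though there is unannotated sequence between the promoter region and the FUS match where it would lie. Transcription is driven by a T7 promoter followed immediately by a lac operator and ends at a T7 terminator. The plasmid also carries lacI with its own promoter, so expression is repressed until induction with IPTG in a host that supplies T7 RNA polymerase. Fragments of the rrnB terminators flank the cassette, presumably to insulate it from read-through transcription.

The associated publication studies the molecular interactions behind FUS LC-RGG phase separation and co-partitioning with RNA polymerase II heptads. This suggests the construct supplies recombinant LC-deleted FUS for in vitro biophysical comparisons, although the record does not describe specific experiments.
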