Addgene plasmid #243671: 6xHis-FUS-LCdel
Purpose: Expresses 6xHis-tagged FUS with LC domain deletion in bacteria
Depositing lab: Nicolas Fawzi. Depositing organization: Brown University. Publication: Molecular interactions contributing to FUS SYGQ LC-RGG phase separation and co-partitioning with RNA polymerase II heptads. Murthy AC, Tang WS, Jovic N, Janke AM, Seo DH, Perdikari TM, Mittal J, Fawzi NL. Nat Struct Mol Biol. 2021 Nov;28(11):923-935. doi: 10.1038/s41594-021-00677-4. Epub 2021 Nov 10. PubMed 34759379.
Backbone
  Vector backbone: pJ411
  Backbone size w/o insert (bp): 4400
  Vector type: Mammalian Expression
Growth in bacteria
  Bacterial resistance: Kanamycin, 50 μg/mL
  Growth temperature: 37°C
  Growth strain: DH5alpha
  Copy number: Unknown
Gene/Insert
  Gene/Insert name: FUS-delLC
  Species: H. sapiens (human)
  Mutation: delete LC domain
  Entrez Gene: FUS (a.k.a. ALS6, ETM4, FUS1, HNRNPP2, POMP75, TLS, altFUS)
  Tag / fusion protein: 6xHis (N terminal on backbone)
Terms and licenses: Academic/Nonprofit Terms; Industry Terms: Not Available to Industry
How to cite: 6xHis-FUS-LCdel was a gift from Nicolas Fawzi (Addgene plasmid # 243671 ; http://n2t.net/addgene:243671 ; RRID:Addgene_243671)
